Addgene plasmid #240116: pL6puro-pSV40(1)-pmRevErbA-mScaI3-NLS-Pest
Purpose: A lentiviral (red) fluorescent reporter of circadian rhythm, based on the murine Nr1d1-gene (REVERBa protein), expression enhanced by SV40 promoter fragment.
Depositing lab: Achim Kramer. Depositing organization: Charite Universitaetsmedizin Berlin. Publication: A lentiviral fluorescent reporter to study circadian rhythms in single cells. Gabriel CH, Lehmann L, Ahlburg J, Achim Kramer A. bioRxiv 2025.06.30.661926 10.1101/2025.06.30.661926.
Backbone
  Vector backbone: pLenti6-puromycin
  Backbone manufacturer: VectorBuilder
  Vector type: Lentiviral
  Selectable markers: Puromycin
Growth in bacteria
  Bacterial resistance: Ampicillin, 100 μg/mL
  Growth temperature: 37°C
  Growth strain: NEB Stable
  Copy number: Unknown
Gene/Insert
  Gene/Insert name: murine Nr1d1 promoter+mScarlet-I3-NLS-Pest-Reporter (alt name: mREVERBa promoter)
  Species: M. musculus (mouse)
  Mutation: added SV40-Enhancer
  Entrez Gene: Nr1d1 (a.k.a. A530070C09Rik)
  Cloning method: Restriction Enzyme; 5′ cloning site MluI (not destroyed); 3′ cloning site XbaI (not destroyed)
  Sequencing primers: 5′ GAAGGAATAGAAGAAGAAGG; 3′ TCCAATGGCAGCTTCCAGTC
Resource information
  A portion of this plasmid was derived from a plasmid made by: Nagoshi et al. 2004 (doi: 10.1016/j.cell.2004.11.015, PMID: 15550250). mScarlet-I3 from Dorus Gadella (Addgene Plasmid 189763)
Terms and licenses: Academic/Nonprofit Terms; Industry Terms: Not Available to Industry
Depositor comments: Exchanged fluorophore from pL6puro-pSV40(1)-pmRevErbA-Venus-NLS-Pest. From our analysis in U2OS cells, SV40(3) and JeT variants are superior in reporting circadian rhythms. Please visit https://doi.org/10.1101/2025.06.30.661926 for bioRxiv preprint.
How to cite: pL6puro-pSV40(1)-pmRevErbA-mScaI3-NLS-Pest was a gift from Achim Kramer (Addgene plasmid # 240116 ; http://n2t.net/addgene:240116 ; RRID:Addgene_240116)
