[The description below was written by a language model from this plasmid's Addgene catalogue record and pLannotate feature annotations shown in this document.]
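Description:
pL6puro-pSV40(1)-pmRevErbA-mScaI3-NLS-Pest is a third-generation-style, self-inactivating HIV-1 lentiviral transfer vector of about 11 kb, built on a pLenti6-puromycin backbone. It is propagated in E. coli through a high-copy ColE1/pUC origin with ampicillin resistance; an f1 origin and an SV40 origin are also present. An RSV promoter fused to a truncated 5' LTR drives genomic RNA production in packaging cells. The Ψ packaging signal, RRE, cPPT/CTS, WPRE and ΔU3 3' LTR supply the functions needed for packaging, nuclear export, transduction and post-integration promoter inactivation. Gateway attB scars flank the cassettes, reflecting the modular assembly of the backbone.

The payload is a red fluorescent circadian reporter. A fragment of the SV40 enhancer/early promoter sits upstream of the murine Nr1d1 (REV-ERBα) promoter region to boost its output. The promoter itself is largely unannotated in the feature table, but it ends in a short stretch of Nr1d1 coding sequence that appears to run directly into the fluorophore. The reporter is mScarlet-I3 (matched by the annotation software to a related mScarlet variant), followed by an SV40 NLS and a PEST degron from mouse ornithine decarboxylase. The NLS concentrates signal in the nucleus for single-cell tracking, while the degron shortens protein half-life so that fluorescence follows the rhythmic promoter activity. A short antisense THRA match downstream probably reflects Nr1d1 genomic sequence, since the two loci overlap on opposite strands.

A separate PGK promoter–PuroR cassette allows puromycin selection of transduced mammalian cells. The construct was made by swapping the fluorophore in a Venus version. The depositor notes that in U2OS cells the SV40(3) and JeT enhancer variants report rhythms better than this one.
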