Features (pLannotate 1.2.2; 34 found; start..end, strand, type, name):
      3..229     +  promoter       RSV promoter: Rous sarcoma virus enhancer/promoter
    230..410     +  LTR            5' LTR (truncated): truncated 5' long terminal repeat (LTR) from HIV-1
    457..582     +  misc_feature   HIV-1 Ψ: packaging signal of human immunodeficiency virus type 1
    566..929     +  CDS            HIV-1 gag (fragment): gag protein from human immunodeficiency virus 1; gag
   1075..1308    +  misc_feature   RRE: The Rev response element (RRE) of HIV-1 allows for Rev-dependent mRNA export from the nucleus to the cytoplasm.
   1685..1785    +  CDS            Rev (fragment): human immunodeficiency virus 1 (HIV-1) Rev protein; rev; enhances nuclear export of unspliced and incompletely spliced viral mRNAs
   1803..1920    +  misc_feature   cPPT/CTS: central polypurine tract and central termination sequence of HIV-1
   1938..1958    +  protein_bind   attB4: mutant version of attB; core recombination site for the Gateway® BP reaction BP Clonase™
   1958..2134    +  promoter       SV40 promoter (fragment): SV40 enhancer and early promoter
   4374..4508    +  CDS            Nr1d1 (fragment): NR1D1_MOUSE - Also known as Ear1. Experimental evidence at protein level: Swiss-Prot protein existence level 1. Transcriptional repressor which coordinates circadian rhythm and metabolic pathways in a heme-dependent manner. Integral component of the complex transcription machinery that governs circadian rhythmicity and forms a critical negative limb of the circadian clock by directly repressing the expression of core clock components ARTNL/BMAL1, CLOCK and CRY1. Also regulates genes involved in metabolic functions, including lipid and bile acid metabolism, adipogenesis, gluconeogenesis and the
   4515..5182    +  CDS            mScarlet-2I (fragment): mScarlet-I derivative in which the N- and C-termini have been modified to reduce cytotoxicity (Valbuena et al., 2020) preserves the original mammalian codon optimization
   5208..5228    +  CDS            SV40 NLS: nuclear localization signal of SV40 (simian virus 40) large T antigen
   5247..5367    +  CDS            d1EGFP (fragment): EGFP destabilized by fusion to a mutated version of residues 422-461 of mouse ornithine decarboxylase, giving an in vivo half-life of ~1 hour mammalian codon-optimized
   5376..5471    -  CDS            THRA (fragment): THA_HUMAN - Also known as EAR7, ERBA1, NR1A1, THRA1, THRA2. Experimental evidence at protein level: Swiss-Prot protein existence level 1. [Isoform Alpha-2]: Does not bind thyroid hormone and functions as a weak dominant negative inhibitor of thyroid hormone action. From Homo sapiens (Human).
   5663..5687    +  protein_bind   attB1: mutant version of attB; recombination site for the Gateway® BP reaction BP Clonase™
   5695..6194    +  promoter       PGK promoter: mouse phosphoglycerate kinase 1 promoter
   6205..6804    +  CDS            PuroR: puromycin N-acetyltransferase; pac from Streptomyces alboniger; confers resistance to puromycin
   6805..6829    -  protein_bind   attB2: mutant version of attB; recombination site for the Gateway® BP reaction BP Clonase™
   6847..7435    +  misc_feature   WPRE: woodchuck hepatitis virus posttranscriptional regulatory element
   7502..7521    +  misc_feature   cPPT/CTS (fragment): central polypurine tract and central termination sequence of HIV-1
   7523..7756    +  LTR            3' LTR (ΔU3): self-inactivating 3' long terminal repeat (LTR) from HIV-1
   7828..7949    +  polyA_signal   SV40 poly(A) signal: SV40 polyadenylation signal
   7989..8124    +  rep_origin     SV40 ori: SV40 origin of replication
   8145..8163    -  promoter       T7 promoter: promoter for bacteriophage T7 RNA polymerase
   8171..8326    +  CDS            lacZα (fragment): LacZα fragment of β-galactosidase; lacZ fragment
   8331..8759    +  rep_origin     f1 ori (sequence partly withheld): f1 bacteriophage origin of replication; arrow indicates direction of (+) strand synthesis
   8812..8916    +  promoter       AmpR promoter: bla
   8917..9777    +  CDS            AmpR: β-lactamase; bla; confers resistance to ampicillin, carbenicillin, and related antibiotics
   9948..10536   +  rep_origin     ori: high-copy-number ColE1/pMB1/pBR322/pUC origin of replication
  10719..10811   +  CDS            lacI (fragment): lac repressor; lacI; The lac repressor binds to the lac operator to inhibit transcription in E. coli. This inhibition can be relieved by adding lactose or isopropyl-β-D-thiogalactopyranoside (IPTG).
  10824..10845   +  protein_bind   CAP binding site: CAP binding activates transcription in the presence of cAMP. E. coli catabolite activator protein
  10860..10890   +  promoter       lac promoter: promoter for the E. coli lac operon
  10894..10916   +  protein_bind   lac operator (fragment): The lac repressor binds to the lac operator to inhibit transcription in E. coli. This inhibition can be relieved by adding lactose or isopropyl-β-D-thiogalactopyranoside (IPTG). lac repressor encoded by lacI
  10959..10977   +  promoter       T3 promoter: promoter for bacteriophage T3 RNA polymerase
>Addgene plasmid #240116 | pL6puro-pSV40(1)-pmRevErbA-mScaI3-NLS-Pest | addgene full sequence | sequence record 481764 | Addgene NGS Result
AATGTAGTCTTATGCAATACTCTTGTAGTCTTGCAACATGGTAACGATGAGTTAGCAACATGCCTTACAA
GGAGAGAAAAAGCACCGTGCATGCCGATTGGTGGAAGTAAGGTGGTACGATCGTGCCTTATTAGGAAGGC
AACAGACGGGTCTGACATGGATTGGACGAACCACTGAATTGCCGCATTGCAGAGATATTGTATTTAAGTG
CCTAGCTCGATACATAAACGGGTCTCTCTGGTTAGACCAGATCTGAGCCTGGGAGCTCTCTGGCTAACTA
GGGAACCCACTGCTTAAGCCTCAATAAAGCTTGCCTTGAGTGCTTCAAGTAGTGTGTGCCCGTCTGTTGT
GTGACTCTGGTAACTAGAGATCCCTCAGACCCTTTTAGTCAGTGTGGAAAATCTCTAGCAGTGGCGCCCG
AACAGGGACTTGAAAGCGAAAGGGAAACCAGAGGAGCTCTCTCGACGCAGGACTCGGCTTGCTGAAGCGC
GCACGGCAAGAGGCGAGGGGCGGCGACTGGTGAGTACGCCAAAAATTTTGACTAGCGGAGGCTAGAAGGA
GAGAGATGGGTGCGAGAGCGTCAGTATTAAGCGGGGGAGAATTAGATCGCGATGGGAAAAAATTCGGTTA
AGGCCAGGGGGAAAGAAAAAATATAAATTAAAACATATAGTATGGGCAAGCAGGGAGCTAGAACGATTCG
CAGTTAATCCTGGCCTGTTAGAAACATCAGAAGGCTGTAGACAAATACTGGGACAGCTACAACCATCCCT
TCAGACAGGATCAGAAGAACTTAGATCATTATATAATACAGTAGCAACCCTCTATTGTGTGCATCAAAGG
ATAGAGATAAAAGACACCAAGGAAGCTTTAGACAAGATAGAGGAAGAGCAAAACAAAAGTAAGACCACCG
CACAGCAAGCGGCCGCTGATCTTCAGACCTGGAGGAGGAGATATGAGGGACAATTGGAGAAGTGAATTAT
ATAAATATAAAGTAGTAAAAATTGAACCATTAGGAGTAGCACCCACCAAGGCAAAGAGAAGAGTGGTGCA
GAGAGAAAAAAGAGCAGTGGGAATAGGAGCTTTGTTCCTTGGGTTCTTGGGAGCAGCAGGAAGCACTATG
GGCGCAGCGTCAATGACGCTGACGGTACAGGCCAGACAATTATTGTCTGGTATAGTGCAGCAGCAGAACA
ATTTGCTGAGGGCTATTGAGGCGCAACAGCATCTGTTGCAACTCACAGTCTGGGGCATCAAGCAGCTCCA
GGCAAGAATCCTGGCTGTGGAAAGATACCTAAAGGATCAACAGCTCCTGGGGATTTGGGGTTGCTCTGGA
AAACTCATTTGCACCACTGCTGTGCCTTGGAATGCTAGTTGGAGTAATAAATCTCTGGAACAGATTTGGA
ATCACACGACCTGGATGGAGTGGGACAGAGAAATTAACAATTACACAAGCTTAATACACTCCTTAATTGA
AGAATCGCAAAACCAGCAAGAAAAGAATGAACAAGAATTATTGGAATTAGATAAATGGGCAAGTTTGTGG
AATTGGTTTAACATAACAAATTGGCTGTGGTATATAAAATTATTCATAATGATAGTAGGAGGCTTGGTAG
GTTTAAGAATAGTTTTTGCTGTACTTTCTATAGTGAATAGAGTTAGGCAGGGATATTCACCATTATCGTT
TCAGACCCACCTCCCAACCCCGAGGGGACCCGACAGGCCCGAAGGAATAGAAGAAGAAGGTGGAGAGAGA
GACAGAGACAGATCCATTCGATTAGTGAACGGATCTCGACGGTATCGCTAGCTTTTAAAAGAAAAGGGGG
GATTGGGGGGTACAGTGCAGGGGAAAGAATAGTAGACATAATAGCAACAGACATACAAACTAAAGAATTA
CAAAAACAAATTACAAAAATTCAAAATTTTACTAGTGATTATCGGATCAACTTTGTATAGAAAAGTTGCT
GTGGAATGTGTGTCAGTTAGGGTGTGGAAAGTCCCCAGGCTCCCCAGCAGGCAGAAGTATGCAAAGCATG
CATCTCAATTAGTCAGCAACCAGGTGTGGAAAGTCCCCAGGCTCCCCAGCAGGCAGAAGTATGCAAAGCA
TGCATCTCAATTAGTCAGCAACCATAGTCCCGCCGATATCCCCGTGCTATGCCAGTCCTACCCGTGGGGG
CTGGGGTTAGGGTGAAGAAGAGAAAGGGGTTTTATTTACACTGCTTGTCGCCCACCTTGTCACCATAGCA
AAAGATGCTTAAGTTCTTGATTTAAGGGAAATCTCTCCTCCCAGCTTGTCTTTCTCCCCCTAGTCACCAC
TAACCTCAGGGTGAGGTCAGTTCTCCAATCACGTGAAGCTCTCACGTTTGCTAGGTTTGCAGAAAGGGCC
TTTTAGCTTTGATCTTCCACGGAGCAGTAAAGCTTGCCAGGCCCTCCCCAGGAATTCACATGCCCTTGCC
ATACAAGGCTTTCCAAACACGCCACCCTGACTCTTCAGAAAACCCCACCCCAGTCCACTTTCAGCTCCTC
CCCGCTGCCAGCAAGCACTTTTGCAAAGCAGAAAAGGAATAGGCACACTCCACCTACATTGTCAGTAGAC
TACAAATCCCAACAATCCTGGCGGTGCGCAGGCGCACAGATCTCAACGTGCCGGCTGCTGGAAAAGTGTG
TCACTGGGGCACGAGGCGCTCCCTGGAATCACATGGTACCTGCTCCAGTGCCGCGTGCGGCCCGGGAACC
CTGGGCTGCTGGCGCCTGCGCAGAGCCCTCTGTCCCAGGGAAAGGCTCGGGCAAAAGGCGGTTGAGATTG
GCAGAGTGAAATATTACTGCTGAGGAAACGTAGCAGGGCACACGTCTCTCTTTGCGTCCTGGTGCCTCAT
TTCTCCATCACCTACTTACTTCCTGGTTGCAGCTTCTCTTCCTTTGGGACTTTTGCACCCGGAGCTCCAG
ATTCATTACCCTGCTTCACTGCGGAGCCTTCAGGAGTGGCATCCGGTGCACTGCAGAGACCCGACTCTCC
TTGCTACCTTATAGCCAGAACTGCTGCAGGCTGATTCTTCACACACACACTCTCTGCTCTTCCCATGCAA
ATCAGATCTCAGGTGCCTCAGCGTCCTACCCTTCTGGAGGGCTGCAGTATAGCCACCCCAAGACCTTACT
GCTCAGTGCCTGGAATCCTGATTGCGAACTGCGGGGCTCACTCGTCTCCCTCAGCCATTGCCCAGGGGGC
GAGAGAGGCCATCACAACCTCCAGTTTGTGTCAAGGTCCAGTTTGAATGACCGCTTTCAGCTGGTGAAGA
CATGACGACCCTGGACTCCAATAACAACACAGGTACTGAGATTCTTATCTTTGCTCAGGGCTCACATGGC
TGCAGAGCCGGGCCCACGTGCTGCATTTGTTTTCATTCAGTAGAAGCCGTGGCCGCCATCTCATTGGTCA
TTGCCTCCCGGCCTCGTTACATAATGAGCTCCGCCCCTCAAGTTGCCGGAGCAACGCTTGTCGCCTTCTC
TCCTCCCCTCAGTTGTCCCGGCCCAGCTTGGTTTTAGGGCCAGCCTACGACCCAGGACGCCCGGGAGGGG
CGGGGCGAGGGCGGGGTTTTCCTTGCGACAGAAGGGAAGCGGAGAAGGCGGTGCTTCGAGTTCCGGGGTT
CCTCGTTGGGGTGCCACGTGCGAGGGGCACACGTGGAGTGGGGACGTGAGGCCAGCTGAGGGCCAGGCTC
CCGCCCCGCCCTTCTCCGCCTAGATCTGGGTGAAGCTGGGCTGACTCACCGCCCCCGCCTGGCTTCTTTT
CCTCTCAGAAAATAACCCATCCTCCAACCCAGCCGTGAAACCATAGCCGGGTAACCATTCTGTGACTTAT
TTTACAGGCAGGGTTCACCCTGACCAACCTTGAGCTATTTTAAGGTTGCCCTGCCTGGTTTAGTGTGTGT
CAGTGGGTGAGCAAGACATGTGCTTCTGTCGACTCGGTGGCATGGCATGTGTCACCTCACACACGTGTCT
GAGGATCCTCCCCTTTCCCCACTCCACCCATGGCCGGCCAGGCTAAGTACTTGGCAGAGGTGTGGCAGAC
AAGTGGCCCTTCTCTTCTGTGCATACCACAGGAGCCGAATCACCTGGCCCGCAATGTAACCAGAGGGACA
GAGCCGCTGGCTGAGTGGCTATAGAGCTAAAGTTACCACCGGGCTGAGAAGGAAGGGGAATTCCTAAATC
CCTAGAATGGATACTTTGTTTCTCCCTTTCATCTCCTGCAACTCATCTGAGTCTTATCTGTCACATTTCT
AAGTCTCTTGTGACTCATCTCTCAGAGGCCAGAGCCAGGCTGAACAGAGAGTCCTTCCCTGCAGTACTCT
ATGAGAATATGTCTTTGGGTGTTCTCTTATTTAGGTGGTGTTATCACCTACATTGGCTCTAGTGGCTCCT
CCCCGAGCCGGACCAGCCCGGAGTCCCTCTACAGTGACAGCTCCAATGGCAGCTTCCAGTCCCTGACTCA
AGGTTGTCCCACATACTTCCCACCATCAACGCGTGATAGCACCGAGGCAGTGATCAAGGAGTTCATGCGG
TTCAAGGTGCACATGGAGGGCTCCATGAACGGCCACGAGTTCGAGATCGAGGGCGAGGGCGAGGGCCGCC
CCTACGAGGGCACCCAGACCGCCAAGCTGAAGGTGACCAAGGGTGGCCCCCTGCCCTTCTCCTGGGACAT
CCTGTCCCCTCAGTTCATGTACGGCTCCAGGGCCTTCATCAAGCACCCCGCCGACATCCCCGACTACTGG
AAGCAGTCCTTCCCCGAGGGCTTCAAGTGGGAGCGCGTGATGATCTTCGAGGACGGCGGCACCGTGTCCG
TGACCCAGGACACCTCCCTGGAGGACGGCACCCTGATCTACAAGGTGAAGCTCCGCGGCGGCAACTTCCC
TCCTGACGGCCCCGTAATGCAGAAGAGGACAATGGGCTGGGAAGCATCCACCGAGCGGTTGTACCCCGAG
GACGTCGTGCTGAAGGGCGACATTAAGATGGCCCTGCGCCTGAAGGACGGCGGCCGCTACCTGGCGGACT
TCAAGACCACCTACAAGGCCAAGAAGCCCGTGCAGATGCCCGGCGCCTTCAACATCGACCGCAAGTTGGA
CATCACCTCCCACAACGAGGACTACACCGTGGTGGAACAGTACGAACGCTCCGTGGCCCGCCACTCCACC
GGCGGCTCCGGTGGCTCCTCTAGACCTCCAAAAAAGAAGAGAAAGGTAGAAGACCCCTTGTACAAGAGCC
ATGGCTTCCCGCCGGCTGTGGCTGCTCAGGATGATGGCACGCTGCCCATGTCCTGTGCCCAGGAGAGCGG
GATGGACCGTCACCCTGCAGCCTGTGCTCCTGCTAGGATCAATGTGTGACTCGAGCCCGCCCGGCCGGCC
TTCTGCCGCTGCCCCCTTGTACAGAATCGAACTCTGCACTTCTCTCTCCTTTACGAGACGAAAAGGAAAA
GCAAACCAGAATCTTATTTATATTGTTATAAAATATTCCAAGATGAGCCTCTGGCCCCCTGAGCCTTCTT
GTAAATAACTCTTCCCCCACCCCCACCGCCATGCTCCCATCCTCCCCTATTTAAACCACTCTTGCTCTCT
CCACCCTCCTCTGGCCCCTCGATTTGTTCTGTTCCTGTCTCAAATCCAATAGTTCACAGCTGACAAGTTT
GTACAAAAAAGCAGGCTTTCTACCGGGTAGGGGAGGCGCTTTTCCCAAGGCAGTCTGGAGCATGCGCTTT
AGCAGCCCCGCTGGGCACTTGGCGCTACACAAGTGGCCTCTGGCCTCGCACACATTCCACATCCACCGGT
AGGCGCCAACCGGCTCCGTTCTTTGGTGGCCCCTTCGCGCCACCTTCTACTCCTCCCCTAGTCAGGAAGT
TCCCCCCCGCCCCGCAGCTCGCGTCGTGCAGGACGTGACAAATGGAAGTAGCACGTCTCACTAGTCTCGT
GCAGATGGACAGCACCGCTGAGCAATGGAAGCGGGTAGGCCTTTGGGGCAGCGGCCAATAGCAGCTTTGC
TCCTTCGCTTTCTGGGCTCAGAGGCTGGGAAGGGGTGGGTCCGGGGGCGGGCTCAGGGGCGGGCTCAGGG
GCGGGGCGGGCGCCCGAAGGTCCTCCGGAGGCCCGGCATTCTGCACGCTTCAAAAGCGCACGTCTGCCGC
GCTGTTCTCCTCTTCCTCATCTCCGGGCCTTTCGACCTGCCACCATGACCGAGTACAAGCCCACGGTGCG
CCTCGCCACCCGCGACGACGTCCCCAGGGCCGTACGCACCCTCGCCGCCGCGTTCGCCGACTACCCCGCC
ACGCGCCACACCGTCGATCCGGACCGCCACATCGAGCGGGTCACCGAGCTGCAAGAACTCTTCCTCACGC
GCGTCGGGCTCGACATCGGCAAGGTGTGGGTCGCGGACGACGGCGCCGCGGTGGCGGTCTGGACCACGCC
GGAGAGCGTCGAAGCGGGGGCGGTGTTCGCCGAGATCGGCCCGCGCATGGCCGAGTTGAGCGGTTCCCGG
CTGGCCGCGCAGCAACAGATGGAAGGCCTCCTGGCGCCGCACCGGCCCAAGGAGCCCGCGTGGTTCCTGG
CCACCGTCGGCGTCTCGCCCGACCACCAGGGCAAGGGTCTGGGCAGCGCCGTCGTGCTCCCCGGAGTGGA
GGCGGCCGAGCGCGCCGGGGTGCCCGCCTTCCTGGAGACCTCCGCGCCCCGCAACCTCCCCTTCTACGAG
CGGCTCGGCTTCACCGTCACCGCCGACGTCGAGGTGCCCGAAGGACCGCGCACCTGGTGCATGACCCGCA
AGCCCGGTGCCTGAACCCAGCTTTCTTGTACAAAGTGGTGATAATCGAATTCCGATAATCAACCTCTGGA
TTACAAAATTTGTGAAAGATTGACTGGTATTCTTAACTATGTTGCTCCTTTTACGCTATGTGGATACGCT
GCTTTAATGCCTTTGTATCATGCTATTGCTTCCCGTATGGCTTTCATTTTCTCCTCCTTGTATAAATCCT
GGTTGCTGTCTCTTTATGAGGAGTTGTGGCCCGTTGTCAGGCAACGTGGCGTGGTGTGCACTGTGTTTGC
TGACGCAACCCCCACTGGTTGGGGCATTGCCACCACCTGTCAGCTCCTTTCCGGGACTTTCGCTTTCCCC
CTCCCTATTGCCACGGCGGAACTCATCGCCGCCTGCCTTGCCCGCTGCTGGACAGGGGCTCGGCTGTTGG
GCACTGACAATTCCGTGGTGTTGTCGGGGAAGCTGACGTCCTTTCCATGGCTGCTCGCCTGTGTTGCCAC
CTGGATTCTGCGCGGGACGTCCTTCTGCTACGTCCCTTCGGCCCTCAATCCAGCGGACCTTCCTTCCCGC
GGCCTGCTGCCGGCTCTGCGGCCTCTTCCGCGTCTTCGCCTTCGCCCTCAGACGAGTCGGATCTCCCTTT
GGGCCGCCTCCCCGCATCGGGAATTCCCGCGGTTCGCTTTAAGACCAATGACTTACAAGGCAGCTGTAGA
TCTTAGCCACTTTTTAAAAGAAAAGGGGGGACTGGAAGGGCTAATTCACTCCCAACGAAGACAAGATCTG
CTTTTTGCTTGTACTGGGTCTCTCTGGTTAGACCAGATCTGAGCCTGGGAGCTCTCTGGCTAACTAGGGA
ACCCACTGCTTAAGCCTCAATAAAGCTTGCCTTGAGTGCTTCAAGTAGTGTGTGCCCGTCTGTTGTGTGA
CTCTGGTAACTAGAGATCCCTCAGACCCTTTTAGTCAGTGTGGAAAATCTCTAGCAGTAGTAGTTCATGT
CATCTTATTATTCAGTATTTATAACTTGCAAAGAAATGAATATCAGAGAGTGAGAGGAACTTGTTTATTG
CAGCTTATAATGGTTACAAATAAAGCAATAGCATCACAAATTTCACAAATAAAGCATTTTTTTCACTGCA
TTCTAGTTGTGGTTTGTCCAAACTCATCAATGTATCTTATCATGTCTGGCTCTAGCTATCCCGCCCCTAA
CTCCGCCCATCCCGCCCCTAACTCCGCCCAGTTCCGCCCATTCTCCGCCCCATGGCTGACTAATTTTTTT
TATTTATGCAGAGGCCGAGGCCGCCTCGGCCTCTGAGCTATTCCAGAAGTAGTGAGGAGGCTTTTTTGGA
GGCCTAGGGACGTACCCAATTCGCCCTATAGTGAGTCGTATTACGCGCGCTCACTGGCCGTCGTTTTACA
ACGTCGTGACTGGGAAAACCCTGGCGTTACCCAACTTAATCGCCTTGCAGCACATCCCCCTTTCGCCAGC
TGGCGTAATAGCGAAGAGGCCCGCACCGATCGCCCTTCCCAACAGTTGCGCAGCCTGAATGGCGAATGGG
[124 nt withheld, positions 8331-8454]
C
[91 nt withheld, positions 8456-8546]
A
[49 nt withheld, positions 8548-8596]
CCTTTGACGTTGGAGTCCACGTTCTTT
[37 nt withheld, positions 8624-8660]
ACCCTATCTCGGTCTATTCTTTTGATTTATAAGGGATTTTGCCGATTTCGGCCTATTGGTTAAAAAATGA
GCTGATTTAACAAAAATTTAACGCGAATTTTAACAAAATATTAACGCTTACAATTTAGGTGGCACTTTTC
GGGGAAATGTGCGCGGAACCCCTATTTGTTTATTTTTCTAAATACATTCAAATATGTATCCGCTCATGAG
ACAATAACCCTGATAAATGCTTCAATAATATTGAAAAAGGAAGAGTATGAGTATTCAACATTTCCGTGTC
GCCCTTATTCCCTTTTTTGCGGCATTTTGCCTTCCTGTTTTTGCTCACCCAGAAACGCTGGTGAAAGTAA
AAGATGCTGAAGATCAGTTGGGTGCACGAGTGGGTTACATCGAACTGGATCTCAACAGCGGTAAGATCCT
TGAGAGTTTTCGCCCCGAAGAACGTTTTCCAATGATGAGCACTTTTAAAGTTCTGCTATGTGGCGCGGTA
TTATCCCGTATTGACGCCGGGCAAGAGCAACTCGGTCGCCGCATACACTATTCTCAGAATGACTTGGTTG
AGTACTCACCAGTCACAGAAAAGCATCTTACGGATGGCATGACAGTAAGAGAATTATGCAGTGCTGCCAT
AACCATGAGTGATAACACTGCGGCCAACTTACTTCTGACAACGATCGGAGGACCGAAGGAGCTAACCGCT
TTTTTGCACAACATGGGGGATCATGTAACTCGCCTTGATCGTTGGGAACCGGAGCTGAATGAAGCCATAC
CAAACGACGAGCGTGACACCACGATGCCTGTAGCAATGGCAACAACGTTGCGCAAACTATTAACTGGCGA
ACTACTTACTCTAGCTTCCCGGCAACAATTAATAGACTGGATGGAGGCGGATAAAGTTGCAGGACCACTT
CTGCGCTCGGCCCTTCCGGCTGGCTGGTTTATTGCTGATAAATCTGGAGCCGGTGAGCGTGGGTCTCGCG
GTATCATTGCAGCACTGGGGCCAGATGGTAAGCCCTCCCGTATCGTAGTTATCTACACGACGGGGAGTCA
GGCAACTATGGATGAACGAAATAGACAGATCGCTGAGATAGGTGCCTCACTGATTAAGCATTGGTAACTG
TCAGACCAAGTTTACTCATATATACTTTAGATTGATTTAAAACTTCATTTTTAATTTAAAAGGATCTAGG
TGAAGATCCTTTTTGATAATCTCATGACCAAAATCCCTTAACGTGAGTTTTCGTTCCACTGAGCGTCAGA
CCCCGTAGAAAAGATCAAAGGATCTTCTTGAGATCCTTTTTTTCTGCGCGTAATCTGCTGCTTGCAAACA
AAAAAACCACCGCTACCAGCGGTGGTTTGTTTGCCGGATCAAGAGCTACCAACTCTTTTTCCGAAGGTAA
CTGGCTTCAGCAGAGCGCAGATACCAAATACTGTTCTTCTAGTGTAGCCGTAGTTAGGCCACCACTTCAA
GAACTCTGTAGCACCGCCTACATACCTCGCTCTGCTAATCCTGTTACCAGTGGCTGCTGCCAGTGGCGAT
AAGTCGTGTCTTACCGGGTTGGACTCAAGACGATAGTTACCGGATAAGGCGCAGCGGTCGGGCTGAACGG
GGGGTTCGTGCACACAGCCCAGCTTGGAGCGAACGACCTACACCGAACTGAGATACCTACAGCGTGAGCT
ATGAGAAAGCGCCACGCTTCCCGAAGAGAGAAAGGCGGACAGGTATCCGGTAAGCGGCAGGGTCGGAACA
GGAGAGCGCACGAGGGAGCTTCCAGGGGGAAACGCCTGGTATCTTTATAGTCCTGTCGGGTTTCGCCACC
TCTGACTTGAGCGTCGATTTTTGTGATGCTCGTCAGGGGGGCGGAGCCTATGGAAAAACGCCAGCAACGC
GGCCTTTTTACGGTTCCTGGCCTTTTGCTGGCCTTTTGCTCACATGTTCTTTCCTGCGTTATCCCCTGAT
TCTGTGGATAACCGTATTACCGCCTTTGAGTGAGCTGATACCGCTCGCCGCAGCCGAACGACCGAGCGCA
GCGAGTCAGTGAGCGAGGAAGCGGAAGAGCGCCCAATACGCAAACCGCCTCTCCCCGCGCGTTGGCCGAT
TCATTAATGCAGCTGGCACGACAGGTTTCCCGACTGGAAAGCGGGCAGTGAGCGCAACGCAATTAATGTG
AGTTAGCTCACTCATTAGGCACCCCAGGCTTTACACTTTATGCTTCCGGCTCGTATGTTGTGTGGAATTG
TGAGCGGATAACAATTTCACACAGGAAACAGCTATGACCATGATTACGCCAAGCGCGCAATTAACCCTCA
CTAAAGGGAACAAAAGCTGGAGCTGCAAGCTT
